>Addgene plasmid #131066 | pYJ22-AAVS1-Puro-CAG-ASAP2f | addgene full sequence | sequence record 256702 | Addgene NGS Result
CTAGCTAGTCCTGCAGGTTTAAACGAATTCGCCCTTTGCTTTCTCTGACCAGCATTCTCTCCCCTGGGCC
TGTGCCGCTTTCTGTCTGCAGCTTGTGGCCTGGGTCACCTCTACGGCTGGCCCAGATCCTTCCCTGCCGC
CTCCTTCAGGTTCCGTCTTCCTCCACTCCCTCTTCCCCTTGCTCTCTGCTGTGTTGCTGCCCAAGGATGC
TCTTTCCGGAGCACTTCCTTCTCGGCGCTGCACCACGTGATGTCCTCTGAGCGGATCCTCCCCGTGTCTG
GGTCCTCTCCGGGCATCTCTCCTCCCTCACCCAACCCCATGCCGTCTTCACTCGCTGGGTTCCCTTTTCC
TTCTCCTTCTGGGGCCTGTGCCATCTCTCGTTTCTTAGGATGGCCTTCTCCGACGGATGTCTCCCTTGCG
TCCCGCCTCCCCTTCTTGTAGGCCTGCATCATCACCGTTTTTCTGGACAACCCCAAAGTACCCCGTCTCC
CTGGCTTTAGCCACCTCTCCATCCTCTTGCTTTCTTTGCCTGGACACCCCGTTCTCCTGTGGATTCGGGT
CACCTCTCACTCCTTTCATTTGGGCAGCTCCCCTACCCCCCTTACCTCTCTAGTCTGTGCTAGCTCTTCC
AGCCCCCTGTCATGGCATCTTCCAGGGGTCCGAGAGCTCAGCTAGTCTTCTTCCTCCAACCCGGGCCCCT
ATGTCCACTTCAGGACAGCATGTTTGCTGCCTCCAGGGATCCTGTGTCCCCGAGCTGGGACCACCTTATA
TTCCCAGGGCCGGTTAATGTGGCTCTGGTTCTGGGTACTTTTATCTGTCCCCTCCACCCCACAGTGGGGC
AAGCTTCTGACCTCTTCTCTTCCTCCCACAGGGCCTCGAGAGATCTGGCAGCGGAGAGGGCAGAGGAAGT
CTTCTAACATGCGGTGACGTGGAGGAGAATCCCGGCCCTAGGCTCGAGATGACCGAGTACAAGCCCACGG
TGCGCCTCGCCACCCGCGACGACGTCCCCAGGGCCGTACGCACCCTCGCCGCCGCGTTCGCCGACTACCC
CGCCACGCGCCACACCGTCGATCCGGACCGCCACATCGAGCGGGTCACCGAGCTGCAAGAACTCTTCCTC
ACGCGCGTCGGGCTCGACATCGGCAAGGTGTGGGTCGCGGACGACGGCGCCGCGGTGGCGGTCTGGACCA
CGCCGGAGAGCGTCGAAGCGGGGGCGGTGTTCGCCGAGATCGGCCCGCGCATGGCCGAGTTGAGCGGTTC
CCGGCTGGCCGCGCAGCAACAGATGGAAGGCCTCCTGGCGCCGCACCGGCCCAAGGAGCCCGCGTGGTTC
CTGGCCACCGTCGGCGTCTCGCCCGACCACCAGGGCAAGGGTCTGGGCAGCGCCGTCGTGCTCCCCGGAG
TGGAGGCGGCCGAGCGCGCCGGGGTGCCCGCCTTCCTGGAGACCTCCGCGCCCCGCAACCTCCCCTTCTA
CGAGCGGCTCGGCTTCACCGTCACCGCCGACGTCGAGGTGCCCGAAGGACCGCGCACCTGGTGCATGACC
CGCAAGCCCGGTGCCTGATCTAGAGGGCCCGTTTAAACCCGCTGATCAGCCTCGACTGTGCCTTCTAGTT
GCCAGCCATCTGTTGTTTGCCCCTCCCCCGTGCCTTCCTTGACCCTGGAAGGTGCCACTCCCACTGTCCT
TTCCTAATAAAATGAGGAAATTGCATCGCATTGTCTGAGTAGGTGTCATTCTATTCTGGGGGGTGGGGTG
GGGCAGGACAGCAAGGGGGAGGATTGGGAAGACAATAGCAGGCATGCTGGGGATGCGGTGGGCTCTATGG
GTCTCGACATTGATTATTGACTAGTTATTAATAGTAATCAATTACGGGGTCATTAGTTCATAGCCCATAT
ATGGAGTTCCGCGTTACATAACTTACGGTAAATGGCCCGCCTGGCTGACCGCCCAACGACCCCCGCCCAT
TGACGTCAATAATGACGTATGTTCCCATAGTAACGCCAATAGGGACTTTCCATTGACGTCAATGGGTGGA
GTATTTACGGTAAACTGCCCACTTGGCAGTACATCAAGTGTATCATATGCCAAGTACGCCCCCTATTGAC
GTCAATGACGGTAAATGGCCCGCCTGGCATTATGCCCAGTACATGACCTTATGGGACTTTCCTACTTGGC
AGTACATCTACGTATTAGTCATCGCTATTACCATGGTCGAGGTGAGCCCCACGTTCTGCTTCACTCTCCC
CATCTCCCCCCCCTCCCCACCCCCAATTTTGTATTTATTTATTTTTTAATTATTTTGTGCAGCGATGGGG
GCGGGGGGGGGGGGGGGGCGCGCGCCRGGSGGGGSGGGGGGGGGSGGGGGGSGGGGSGGGGSGAGGCGGA
GAGGTGCGGCGGCAGCCAATCAGAGCGGCGCGCTCCGAAAGTTTCCTTTTATGGCGAGGCGGCGGCGGCG
GCGGCCCTATAAAAAGCGAAGCGCGCGGCGGGCGGGAGTCGCTGCGCGCTGCCTTCGCCCCGTGCCCCGC
TCCGCCGCCGCCTCGCGCCGCCCGCCCCGGCTCTGACTGACCGCGTTACTCCCACAGGTGAGCGGGCGGG
ACGGCCCTTCTCCTCCGGGCTGTAATTAGCGCTTGGTTTAATGACGGCTTGTTTCTTTTCTGTGGCTGCG
TGAAAGCCTTGAGGGGCTCCGGGAGGGCCCTTTGTGCGGGGGGAGCGGCTCGGGGGGTGCGTGCGTGTGT
GTGTGCGTGGGGAGCGCCGCGTGCGGCTCCGCGCTGCCCGGCGGCTGTGAGCGCTGCGGGCGCGGCGCGG
GGCTTTGTGCGCTCCGCAGTGTGCGCGAGGGGAGCGCGGCCGGGGGCGGTGCCCCGCGGTGCGGGGGGGG
CTGCGAGGGGAACAAAGGCTGCGTGCGGGGTGTGTGCGTGGGGGGGTGAGCAGGGGGTGTGGGCGCGTCG
GTCGGGCTGCAACCCCCCCTGCACCCCCCTCCCCGAGTTGCTGAGCACGGCCCGGCTTCGGGTGCGGGGC
TCCGTACGGGGCGTGGCGCGGGGCTCGCCGTGCCGGGCGGGGGGTGGCGGCAGGTGGGGGTGCCGGGCGG
GGCGGGGCCGCCTCGGGCCGGGGRGGGCTCGGGGGAGGGGCGCGGCGGCCCCCGGAGCGCCGGCGGCTGT
CGAGGCGCGGCGAGCCGCAGCCATTGCCTTTTATGGTAATCGTGCGAGAGGGCGCAGGGACTTCCTTTGT
CCCAAATCTGTGCGGAGCCGAAATCTGGGAGGCGCCGCCGCACCCCCTCTAGCGGGCGCGGGGCGAAGCG
GTGCGGCGCCGGCAGGAAGGAAATGGGCGGGGAGGGCCTTCGTGCGTCGCCGCGCCGCCGTCCCCTTCTC
CCTCTCCAGCCTCGGGGCTGTCCGCGGGGGGACGGCTGCCTTCGGGGGGGACGGGGCAGGGCGGGGTTCG
GCTTCTGGCGTGTGACCGGCGGCTCTAGAGCCTCTGCTAACCATGTTCATGCCTTCTTCTTTTTCCTACA
GCTCCTGGGCAACGTGCTGGTTATTGTGCTGTCTCATCATTTTGGCAAAGAATTCGTCGAATGGAGACGA
CTGTGAGGTATGAACAGGGGTCAGAGCTCACTAAAACTTCGAGCTCTCCAACAGCAGATGAGCCCACGAT
AAAGATTGATGATGGTCGTGATGAGGGTAATGAACAAGACAGCTGTTCCAATACCATTAGGAGAAAAATT
TCCCCGTTTGTGATGTCATTTGGATTCAGAGTATTTGGAGTTGTGCTTATCATTGTAGACATCATAGTGG
TGATTGTGGATCTGGCCATCAGTGAGAAGAAAAGAGGCATTAGAGAGATTCTTGAAGGTGTTTCCCTGGC
TATAGCACTCTTCTTCCTTGTTGATGTTCTCATGAGAGTGTTTGTTGAAGGCTTCAAGAACTATTTCCGG
TCCAAACTGAATACTTTGGATGCAGTCATAGTAGTGGGCACTCTGCTAATTAATATGACCTACTCCTTCT
CTGACCTTAGCTTTAACAGCCATAACGTGTATATTACCGCGGATAAACAGAAAAACGGCATTAAAGCGAA
CTTTACCGTGCGCCATAACGTGGAAGATGGCAGCGTGCAGCTGGCGGATCATTATCAGCAGAACACCCCG
ATTGGCGATGGCCCGGTGCTGCTGCCGGATAACCATTATCTGAGCACCCAGACCGTGCTGAGCAAAGATC
CGAACGAAAAACGCGATCACATGGTGCTGCTGGAATTTGTGACCGCAGCGGGCATTACACACGGCATGGA
TGAACTGTATGGCGGCACCGGCGGCAGCGCGAGCCAGGGCGAAGAACTGTTTACCGGCGTGGTGCCGATT
CTGGTGGAACTGGATGGCGATGTGAACGGCCATAAATTTAGCGTGCGCGGCGAAGGCGAAGGCGATGCGA
CCATTGGCAAACTGACCCTGAAATTTATTTGCACCACCGGCAAACTACCGGTGCCGTGGCCGACCCTGGT
GACCACCTTAACCTATGGCGTGCAGTGCTTTAGCCGCTATCCGGATCATATGAAACGCCATGATTTTTTT
AAAAGCGCGATGCCGGAAGGCTATGTGCAGGAACGCACCATTAGCTTTAAAGATGATGGCAAATATAAAA
CCCGCGCGGTGGTGAAATTTGAAGGCGATACCCTGGTGAACCGCATTGAACTGAAAGGCACCGATTTTAA
AGAAGATGGCAACATTCTGGGGCATAAACTGGAATATAACACAGATCAGATGCCGCAGATGGTTACTCTT
CTTCGAGTTCTGAGAATTGTTATCTTAATAAGAATATTTCGCCTGGCTTCACAGAAGAAACAACTTGAAG
TGGTAACCTAACGCGTGAATTCGATATCAAGCTTATCGATAATCAACCTCTGGATTACAAAATTTGTGAA
AGATTGACTGGTATTCTTAACTATGTTGCTCCTTTTACGCTATGTGGATACGCTGCTTTAATGCCTTTGT
ATCATGCTATTGCTTCCCGTATGGCTTTCATTTTCTCCTCCTTGTATAAATCCTGGTTGCTGTCTCTTTA
TGAGGAGTTGTGGCCCGTTGTCAGGCAACGTGGCGTGGTGTGCACTGTGTTTGCTGACGCAACCCCCACT
GGTTGGGGCATTGCCACCACCTGTCAGCTCCTTTCCGGGACTTTCGCTTTCCCCCTCCCTATTGCCACGG
CGGAACTCATCGCCGCCTGCCTTGCCCGCTGCTGGACAGGGGCTCGGCTGTTGGGCACTGACAATTCCGT
GGTGTTGTCGGGGAAATCATCGTCCTTTCCTTGGCTGCTCGCCTATGTTGCCACCTGGATTCTGCGCGGG
ACGTCCTTCTGCTACGTCCCTTCGGCCCTCAATCCAGCGGACCTTCCTTCCCGCGGCCTGCTGCCGGCTC
TGCGGCCTCTTCCGCGTCTTCGCCTTCGCCCTCAGACGAGTCGGATCTCCCTTTGGGCCGCCTCCCCGCA
TCGATACCGAGCGCTGCTCGAGAGATCTACGGGTGGCATCCCTGTGACCCCTCCCCAGTGCCTCTCCTGG
CCCTGGAAGTTGCCACTCCAGTGCCCACCAGCCTTGTCCTAATAAAATTAAGTTGCATCATTTTGTCTGA
CTAGGTGTCCTTCTATAATATTATGGGGTGGAGGGGGGTGGTATGGAGCAAGGGGCAAGTTGGGAAGACA
ACCTGTAGGGCCTGCGGGGTCTATTGGGAACCAAGCTGGAGTGCAGTGGCACAATCTTGGCTCACTGCAA
TCTCCGCCTCCTGGGTTCAAGCGATTCTCCTGCCTCAGCCTCCCGAGTTGTTGGGATTCCAGGCATGCAT
GACCAGGCTCAGCTAATTTTTGTTTTTTTGGTAGAGACGGGGTTTCACCATATTGGCCAGGCTGGTCTCC
AACTCCTAATCTCAGGTGATCTACCCACCTTGGCCTCCCAAATTGCTGGGATTACAGGCGTGAACCACTG
CTCCCTTCCCTGTCCTTCTGATTTTGTAGGTAACCAGGCGCGTGAATTCACTCCTCAGGTGCAGGCTGCC
TATCAGAAGGTGGTGGCTGGTGTGGCCAATGCCCTGGCTCACAAATACCACTGAGATCTTTTTCCCTCTG
CCAAAAATTATGGGGACATCATGAAGCCCCTTGAGCATCTGACTTCTGGCTAATAAAGGAAATTTATTTT
CATTGCAATAGTGTGTTGGAATTTTTTGTGTCTCTCACTCGGAAGGACATATGGGAGGGCAAATCATTTA
AAACATCAGAATGAGTATTTGGTTTAGAGTTTGGCAACATATGCCCATATGCTGGCTGCCATGAACAAAG
GTTGGCTATAAAGAGGTCATCAGTATATGAAACAGCCCCCTGCTGTCCATTCCTTATTCCATAGAAAAGC
CTTGACTTGAGGTTAGATTTTTTTTATATTTTGTTTTGTGTTATTTTTTTCTTTAACATCCCTAAAATTT
TCCTTACATGTTTTACTAGCCAGATTTTTCCTCCTCTCCTGACTACTCCCAGTCATAGCTGTCCCTCTTC
TCTTATGGAGATCCCTCGACCTGCAGCCCAAGCTTGGCGTAATCATGGTCATAGCTGTTTCCTGTGTGAA
ATTGTTATCCGCTCACAATTCCACACAACATACGAGCCGGAAGCATAAAGTGTAAAGCCTGGGGTGCCTA
ATGAGTGAGCTAACTCACATTAATTGCGTTGCGCTCACTGCCCGCTTTCCAGTCGGGAAACCTGTCGTGC
CAGCGGATCGACAGTACTAAGCTTTACTAGGGACAGGATTGGTGACAGAAAAGCCCCATCCTTAGGCCTC
CTCCTTCCTAGTCTCCTGATATTGGGTCTAACCCCCACCTCCTGTTAGGCAGATTCCTTATCTGGTGACA
CACCCCCATTTCCTGGAGCCATCTCTCTCCTTGCCAGAACCTCTAAGGTTTGCTTACGATGGAGCCAGAG
AGGATCCTGGGAGGGAGAGCTTGGCAGGGGGTGGGAGGGAAGGGGGGGATGCGTGACCTGCCCGGTTCTC
AGTGGCCACCCTGCGCTACCCTCTCCCAGAACCTGAGCTGCTCTGACGCGGCTGTCTGGTGCGTTTCACT
GATCCTGGTGCTGCAGCTTCCTTACACTTCCCAAGAGGAGAAGCAGTTTGGAAAAACAAAATCAGAATAA
GTTGGTCCTGAGTTCTAACTTTGGCTCTTCACCTTTCTAGTCCCCAATTTATATTGTTCCTCCGTGCGTC
AGTTTTACCTGTGAGATAAGGCCAGTAGCCAGCCCCGTCCTGGCAGGGCTGTGGTGAGGAGGGGGGTGTC
CGTGTGGAAAACTCCCTTTGTGAGAATGGTGCGTCCTAGGTGTTCACCAGGTCGTGGCCGCCTCTACTCC
CTTTCTCTTTCTCCATCCTTCTTTCCTTAAAGAGTCCCCAGTGCTATCTGGGACATATTCCTCCGCCCAG
AGCAGGGTCCCGCTTCCCTAAGGCCCTGCTCTGGGCTTCTGGGTTTGAGTCCTTGGCAAGCCCAGGAGAG
GCGCTCAGGCTTCCCTGTCCCCCTTCCTCGTCCACCATCTCATGCCCCTGGCTCTCCTGCCCCTTCCCTA
CAGGGGTTCCTGGCTCTGCTCTAAGGGCGAATTCGCGGCCGCTAAATTCAATTCGCCCTATAGTGAGTCG
TATTACAATTCACTGGCCGTCGTTTTACAACGTCGTGACTGGGAAAACCCTGGCGTTACCCAACTTAATC
GCCTTGCAGCACATCCCCCTTTCGCCAGCTGGCGTAATAGCGAAGAGGCCCGCACCGATCGCCCTTCCCA
ACAGTTGCGCAGCCTATACGTACGGCAGTTTAAGGTTTACACCTATAAAAGAGAGAGCCGTTATCGTCTG
TTTGTGGATGTACAGAGTGATATTATTGACACGCCGGGGCGACGGATGGTGATCCCCCTGGCCAGTGCAC
GTCTGCTGTCAGATAAAGTCTCCCGTGAACTTTACCCGGTGGTGCATATCGGGGATGAAAGCTGGCGCAT
GATGACCACCGATATGGCCAGTGTGCCGGTCTCCGTTATCGGGGAAGAAGTGGCTGATCTCAGCCACCGC
GAAAATGACATCAAAAACGCCATTAACCTGATGTTCTGGGGAATATAAATGTCAGGCATGAGATTATCAA
AAAGGATCTTCACCTAGATCCTTTTCACGTAGAAAGCCAGTCCGCAGAAACGGTGCTGACCCCGGATGAA
TGTCAGCTACTGGGCTATCTGGACAAGGGAAAACGCAAGCGCAAAGAGAAAGCAGGTAGCTTGCAGTGGG
CTTACATGGCGATAGCTAGACTGGGCGGTTTTATGGACAGCAAGCGAACCGGAATTGCCAGCTGGGGCGC
CCTCTGGTAAGGTTGGGAAGCCCTGCAAAGTAAACTGGATGGCTTTCTTGCCGCCAAGGATCTGATGGCG
CAGGGGATCAAGCTCTGATCAAGAGACAGGATGAGGATCGTTTCGCATGATTGAACAAGATGGATTGCAC
GCAGGTTCTCCGGCCGCTTGGGTGGAGAGGCTATTCGGCTATGACTGGGCACAACAGACAATCGGCTGCT
CTGATGCCGCCGTGTTCCGGCTGTCAGCGCAGGGGCGCCCGGTTCTTTTTGTCAAGACCGACCTGTCCGG
TGCCCTGAATGAACTGCAAGACGAGGCAGCGCGGCTATCGTGGCTGGCCACGACGGGCGTTCCTTGCGCA
GCTGTGCTCGACGTTGTCACTGAAGCGGGAAGGGACTGGCTGCTATTGGGCGAAGTGCCGGGGCAGGATC
TCCTGTCATCTCACCTTGCTCCTGCCGAGAAAGTATCCATCATGGCTGATGCAATGCGGCGGCTGCATAC
GCTTGATCCGGCTACCTGCCCATTCGACCACCAAGCGAAACATCGCATCGAGCGAGCACGTACTCGGATG
GAAGCCGGTCTTGTCGATCAGGATGATCTGGACGAAGAGCATCAGGGGCTCGCGCCAGCCGAACTGTTCG
CCAGGCTCAAGGCGAGCATGCCCGACGGCGAGGATCTCGTCGTGACCCATGCATGGCGATGCCTGCTTGC
CGAATATCATGGTGGAAAATGGCCGCTTTTCTGGATTCATCGACTGTGGCCGGCTGGGTGTGGCGGACCG
CTATCAGGACATAGCGTTGGCTACCCGTGATATTGCTGAAGAGCTTGGCGGCGAATGGGCTGACCGCTTC
CTCGTGCTTTACGGTATCGCCGCTCCCGATTCGCAGCGCATCGCCTTCTATCGCCTTCTTGACGAGTTCT
TCTGAATTATTAACGCTTACAATTTCCTGATGCGGTATTTTCTCCTTACGCATCTGTGCGGTATTTCACA
CCGCATCAGGTGGCACTTTTCGGGGAAATGTGCGCGGAACCCCTATTTGTTTATTTTTCTAAATACATTC
AAATATGTATCCGCTCATGAGATTATCAAAAAGGATCTTCACCTAGATCCTTTTAAATTAAAAATGAAGT
TTTAAATCAATCTAAAGTATATATGAGTAAACTTGGTCTGACAGTTACCAATGCTTAATCAGTGAGGCAC
CTATCTCAGCGATCTGTCTATTTCGTTCATCCATAGTTGCCTGACTCCCCGTCGTGTAGATAACTACGAT
ACGGGAGGGCTTACCATCTGGCCCCAGTGCTGCAATGATACCGCGAGACCCACGCTCACCGGCTCCAGAT
TTATCAGCAATAAACCAGCCAGCCGGAAGGGCCGAGCGCAGAAGTGGTCCTGCAACTTTATCCGCCTCCA
TCCAGTCTATTAATTGTTGCCGGGAAGCTAGAGTAAGTAGTTCGCCAGTTAATAGTTTGCGCAACGTTGT
TGCCATTGCTACAGGCATCGTGGTGTCACGCTCGTCGTTTGGTATGGCTTCATTCAGCTCCGGTTCCCAA
CGATCAAGGCGAGTTACATGATCCCCCATGTTGTGCAAAAAAGCGGTTAGCTCCTTCGGTCCTCCGATCG
TTGTCAGAAGTAAGTTGGCCGCAGTGTTATCACTCATGGTTATGGCAGCACTGCATAATTCTCTTACTGT
CATGCCATCCGTAAGATGCTTTTCTGTGACTGGTGAATACTCAACCAAGTCATTCTGAGAATAGTGTATG
CGGCGACCGAGTTGCTCTTGCCCGGCGTCAATACGGGATAATACCGCGCCACATAGCAGAACTTTAAAAG
TGCTCATCATTGGAAAACGTTCTTCGGGGCGAAAACTCTCAAGGATCTTACCGCTGTTGAGATCCAGTTC
GATGTAACCCACTCGTGCACCCAACTGATCTTCAGCATCTTTTACTTTCACCAGCGTTTCTGGGTGAGCA
AAAACAGGAAGGCAAAATGCCGCAAAAAAGGGAATAAGGGCGACACGGAAATGTTGAATACTCATACTCT
TCCTTTTTCAATATTATTGAAGCATTTATCAGGGTTATTGTCTCATGACCAAAATCCCTTAACGTGAGTT
TTCGTTCCACTGAGCGTCAGACCCCGTAGAAAAGATCAAAGGATCTTCTTGAGATCCTTTTTTTCTGCGC
GTAATCTGCTGCTTGCAAACAAAAAAACCACCGCTACCAGCGGTGGTTTGTTTGCCGGATCAAGAGCTAC
CAACTCTTTTTCCGAAGGTAACTGGCTTCAGCAGAGCGCAGATACCAAATACTGTTCTTCTAGTGTAGCC
GTAGTTAGGCCACCACTTCAAGAACTCTGTAGCACCGCCTACATACCTCGCTCTGCTAATCCTGTTACCA
GTGGCTGCTGCCAGTGGCGATAAGTCGTGTCTTACCGGGTTGGACTCAAGACGATAGTTACCGGATAAGG
CGCAGCGGTCGGGCTGAACGGGGGGTTCGTGCACACAGCCCAGCTTGGAGCGAACGACCTACACCGAACT
GAGATACCTACAGCGTGAGCTATGAGAAAGCGCCACGCTTCCCGAAGGGAGAAAGGCGGACAGGTATCCG
GTAAGCGGCAGGGTCGGAACAGGAGAGCGCACGAGGGAGCTTCCAGGGGGAAACGCCTGGTATCTTTATA
GTCCTGTCGGGTTTCGCCACCTCTGACTTGAGCGTCGATTTTTGTGATGCTCGTCAGGGGGGCGGAGCCT
ATGGAAAAACGCCAGCAACGCGGCCTTTTTACGGTTCCTGGCCTTTTGCTGGCCTTTTGCTCACATGTTC
TTTCCTGCGTTATCCCCTGATTCTGTGGATAACCGTATTACCGCCTTTGAGTGAGCTGATACCGCTCGCC
GCAGCCGAACGACCGAGCGCAGCGAGTCAGTGAGCGAGGAAGCGGAAGAGCGCCCAATACGCAAACCGCC
TCTCCCCGCGCGTTGGCCGATTCATTAATGCAGCTGGCACGACAGGTTTCCCGACTGGAAAGCGGGCAGT
GAGCGCAACGCAATTAATGTGAGTTAGCTCACTCATTAGGCACCCCAGGCTTTACACTTTATGCTTCCGG
CTCGTATGTTGTGTGGAATTGTGAGCGGATAACAATTTCACACAGGAAACAGCTATGACCATGATTACGC
CAAGCTCAGAATTAACCCTCACTAAAGGGA
Features (pLannotate 1.2.2; 33 found; start..end, strand, type, name):
     37..840     +  misc_feature   HA-L: left homology arm from the adeno-associated virus integration site (AAVS1) within intron 1 of the human PPP1R12C gene
    847..872     +  misc_feature   SA: splice acceptor site
    959..1558    +  CDS            PuroR: puromycin N-acetyltransferase; pac from Streptomyces alboniger; confers resistance to puromycin
   1596..1820    +  polyA_signal   bGH poly(A) signal: bovine growth hormone polyadenylation signal
   1826..2205    +  enhancer       CMV enhancer: human cytomegalovirus immediate early enhancer
   2207..2484    +  promoter       chicken β-actin promoter: No description available
   2485..3501    +  intron         chimeric intron: chimera between introns from chicken β-actin and rabbit β-globin
   4014..4730    +  CDS            cEGFP: cEGFP is a basic (constitutively fluorescent) green fluorescent protein published in 2008, derived from Aequorea victoria.
   4847..4871    +  misc_feature   MCS (fragment): pBluescript multiple cloning site
   4871..5459    +  misc_feature   WPRE: woodchuck hepatitis virus posttranscriptional regulatory element
   5491..5967    +  polyA_signal   hGH poly(A) signal: human growth hormone polyadenylation signal
   5991..6071    +  CDS            HBB (fragment): HBB_PONPY - Experimental evidence at transcript level: Swiss-Prot protein existence level 2. Involved in oxygen transport from the lung to the various peripheral tissues. From Pongo pygmaeus (Bornean orangutan).
   6142..6197    +  polyA_signal   β-globin poly(A) signal: rabbit β-globin polyadenylation signal (Gil and Proudfoot, 1987)
   6580..6602    -  protein_bind   lac operator (fragment): The lac repressor binds to the lac operator to inhibit transcription in E. coli. This inhibition can be relieved by adding lactose or isopropyl-β-D-thiogalactopyranoside (IPTG). lac repressor encoded by lacI
   6606..6636    -  promoter       lac promoter: promoter for the E. coli lac operon
   6651..6672    -  protein_bind   CAP binding site: CAP binding activates transcription in the presence of cAMP. E. coli catabolite activator protein
   6685..6724    -  CDS            lacI (fragment): lac repressor; lacI; The lac repressor binds to the lac operator to inhibit transcription in E. coli. This inhibition can be relieved by adding lactose or isopropyl-β-D-thiogalactopyranoside (IPTG).
   6746..7582    +  misc_feature   HA-R: right homology arm from the adeno-associated virus integration site (AAVS1) within intron 1 of the human PPP1R12C gene
   7617..7635    -  promoter       T7 promoter: promoter for bacteriophage T7 RNA polymerase
   7638..7785    +  CDS            lacZα (fragment): LacZα fragment of β-galactosidase; lacZ fragment
   7795..8098    +  CDS            ccdB (fragment): CcdB, a bacterial toxin that poisons DNA gyrase; ccdB; Plasmids containing the ccdB gene cannot be propagated in standard E. coli strains.
   8146..8415    +  CDS            tnpA (fragment): TN5P_ECOLX - Also known as tnp. Experimental evidence at protein level: Swiss-Prot protein existence level 1. Mediates transposition of transposon Tn5 by a 'cut and paste' mechanism. First, the monomeric transposase binds the 19 bp inverted DNA repeats flanking the transposon. Then, dimerization of the DNA- bound transposase creates a synaptic DNA complex. After nicking of the first DNA strand, excision of the transposon proceeds through a series of intermediates. The transposase then mediates the insertion of the transposon at a new site by strand transfer. The activity of the wild- type tran
   8447..9245    +  CDS            NeoR/KanR (fragment): aminoglycoside phosphotransferase from Tn5; aph(3')-II (or nptII); confers resistance to neomycin, kanamycin, and G418 (Geneticin®)
   9266..9316    -  misc_feature   bom (fragment): basis of mobility region from pBR322
   9343..9402    +  promoter       AmpR promoter (fragment): bla
   9495..10355   -  CDS            AmpR: β-lactamase; bla; confers resistance to ampicillin, carbenicillin, and related antibiotics
  10356..10408   -  promoter       AmpR promoter (fragment): bla
  10479..11067   +  rep_origin     ori: high-copy-number ColE1/pMB1/pBR322/pUC origin of replication
  11250..11342   +  CDS            lacI (fragment): lac repressor; lacI; The lac repressor binds to the lac operator to inhibit transcription in E. coli. This inhibition can be relieved by adding lactose or isopropyl-β-D-thiogalactopyranoside (IPTG).
  11355..11376   +  protein_bind   CAP binding site: CAP binding activates transcription in the presence of cAMP. E. coli catabolite activator protein
  11391..11421   +  promoter       lac promoter: promoter for the E. coli lac operon
  11425..11447   +  protein_bind   lac operator (fragment): The lac repressor binds to the lac operator to inhibit transcription in E. coli. This inhibition can be relieved by adding lactose or isopropyl-β-D-thiogalactopyranoside (IPTG). lac repressor encoded by lacI
  11490..11508   +  promoter       T3 promoter: promoter for bacteriophage T3 RNA polymerase
