[The description below was written by a language model from this plasmid's Addgene catalogue record and pLannotate feature annotations shown in this document.]
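Description:
pYJ22-AAVS1-Puro-CAG-ASAP2f is a mammalian homology-directed repair donor plasmid for inserting an ASAP2f expression cassette at the human AAVS1 safe-harbour locus, which lies in intron 1 of PPP1R12C. It is built on an AAVS1-Puro-CAG donor backbone and propagates in E. coli through a high-copy ColE1/pUC-type origin with ampicillin selection (AmpR). The backbone outside the homology arms also carries annotated fragments of lacZα, ccdB, a Tn5 transposase and NeoR/KanR, along with lac regulatory elements and T7/T3 promoters. These appear to be remnants of earlier cloning vectors rather than functional parts of the payload.

Left and right AAVS1 homology arms of roughly 800 bp each flank the integrating cargo. Immediately after the left arm, a splice acceptor precedes a promoterless puromycin N-acetyltransferase gene with a bGH polyadenylation signal. In this gene-trap arrangement, puromycin resistance should depend on splicing from the endogenous PPP1R12C transcript, which favours recovery of correctly targeted clones. Downstream, a CAG promoter (CMV enhancer, chicken β-actin promoter and chimeric intron) drives the 1,281 bp ASAP2f insert. The annotation tool marks only the GFP-derived portion of this insert, consistent with ASAP-family genetically encoded voltage indicators, which embed a GFP variant in a voltage-sensing domain. A WPRE follows to enhance transcript expression, and then come hGH and rabbit β-globin polyadenylation signals.

The plasmid is listed as a CRISPR-type donor, so it would be co-delivered with an AAVS1-targeting nuclease that the record does not specify. The expected result is human cell lines with stable, constitutive expression of the ASAP2f reporter.
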