Addgene plasmid #131066: pYJ22-AAVS1-Puro-CAG-ASAP2f
Purpose: Donor plasmid of targeted ASAP2f knockin
Depositing lab: Xiaojun Lian. Depositing organization: Pennsylvania State University.
Backbone
  Vector backbone: AAVS1-Puro-CAG donor
  Backbone size w/o insert (bp): 10289
  Vector type: Mammalian Expression, CRISPR
  Selectable markers: Puromycin
Growth in bacteria
  Bacterial resistance: Ampicillin, 100 μg/mL
  Growth temperature: 37°C
  Growth strain: NEB Stable
  Copy number: Unknown
Gene/Insert
  Gene/Insert name: ASAP2f
  Species: H. sapiens (human)
  Insert size (bp): 1281
  Cloning method: Restriction Enzyme; 5′ cloning site Unknown (unknown if destroyed); 3′ cloning site Unknown (unknown if destroyed)
Terms and licenses: Academic/Nonprofit Terms; Industry Terms: Not Available to Industry
How to cite: pYJ22-AAVS1-Puro-CAG-ASAP2f was a gift from Xiaojun Lian (Addgene plasmid # 131066 ; http://n2t.net/addgene:131066 ; RRID:Addgene_131066)
