>Addgene plasmid #131066 | pYJ22-AAVS1-Puro-CAG-ASAP2f | depositor partial sequence | sequence record 251199 | Insert Sequence
ATGGAGACGACTGTGAGGTATGAACAGGGGTCAGAGCTCACTAAAACTTCGAGCTCTCCAACAGCAGATG
AGCCCACGATAAAGATTGATGATGGTCGTGATGAGGGTAATGAACAAGACAGCTGTTCCAATACCATTAG
GAGAAAAATTTCCCCGTTTGTGATGTCATTTGGATTCAGAGTATTTGGAGTTGTGCTTATCATTGTAGAC
ATCATAGTGGTGATTGTGGATCTGGCCATCAGTGAGAAGAAAAGAGGCATTAGAGAGATTCTTGAAGGTG
TTTCCCTGGCTATAGCACTCTTCTTCCTTGTTGATGTTCTCATGAGAGTGTTTGTTGAAGGCTTCAAGAA
CTATTTCCGGTCCAAACTGAATACTTTGGATGCAGTCATAGTAGTGGGCACTCTGCTAATTAATATGACC
TACTCCTTCTCTGACCTTAGCTTTAACAGCCATAACGTGTATATTACCGCGGATAAACAGAAAAACGGCA
TTAAAGCGAACTTTACCGTGCGCCATAACGTGGAAGATGGCAGCGTGCAGCTGGCGGATCATTATCAGCA
GAACACCCCGATTGGCGATGGCCCGGTGCTGCTGCCGGATAACCATTATCTGAGCACCCAGACCGTGCTG
AGCAAAGATCCGAACGAAAAACGCGATCACATGGTGCTGCTGGAATTTGTGACCGCAGCGGGCATTACAC
ACGGCATGGATGAACTGTATGGCGGCACCGGCGGCAGCGCGAGCCAGGGCGAAGAACTGTTTACCGGCGT
GGTGCCGATTCTGGTGGAACTGGATGGCGATGTGAACGGCCATAAATTTAGCGTGCGCGGCGAAGGCGAA
GGCGATGCGACCATTGGCAAACTGACCCTGAAATTTATTTGCACCACCGGCAAACTACCGGTGCCGTGGC
CGACCCTGGTGACCACCTTAACCTATGGCGTGCAGTGCTTTAGCCGCTATCCGGATCATATGAAACGCCA
TGATTTTTTTAAAAGCGCGATGCCGGAAGGCTATGTGCAGGAACGCACCATTAGCTTTAAAGATGATGGC
AAATATAAAACCCGCGCGGTGGTGAAATTTGAAGGCGATACCCTGGTGAACCGCATTGAACTGAAAGGCA
CCGATTTTAAAGAAGATGGCAACATTCTGGGGCATAAACTGGAATATAACACAGATCAGATGCCGCAGAT
GGTTACTCTTCTTCGAGTTCTGAGAATTGTTATCTTAATAAGAATATTTCGCCTGGCTTCACAGAAGAAA
CAACTTGAAGTGGTAACCTAA
